Addgene plasmid #211167: pBiT3.1-C_TBL1XR1:1-514
Purpose: Mammalian expression of full-length human TBL1XR1. C-terminal HiBiT tag.
Depositing lab: Cheryl Arrowsmith. Depositing organization: University of Toronto. Publication: A Target Class Ligandability Evaluation of WD40 Repeat-Containing Proteins. Ackloo S, Li F, Szewczyk M, Seitova A, Loppnau P, Zeng H, Xu J, Ahmad S, Arnautova YA, Baghaie AJ, Beldar S, Bolotokova A, Centrella PA, Chau I, Clark MA, Cuozzo JW, Dehghani-Tafti S, Disch JS, Dong A, Dumas A, Feng JA, Ghiabi P, Gibson E, Gilmer J, Goldman B, Green SR, Guie MA, Guilinger JP, Harms N, Herasymenko O, Houliston S, Hutchinson A, Kearnes S, Keefe AD, Kimani SW, Kramer T, Kutera M, Kwak HA, Lento C, Li Y, Liu J, Loup J, Machado RAC, Mulhern CJ, Perveen S, Righetto GL, Riley P, Shrestha S, Sigel EA, Silva M, Sintchak MD, Slakman BL, Taylor RD, Thompson J, Torng W, Underkoffler C, von Rechenberg M, Walsh RT, Watson I, Wilson DJ, Wolf E, Yadav M, Yazdi AK, Zhang J, Zhang Y, Santhakumar V, Edwards AM, Barsyte-Lovejoy D, Schapira M, Brown PJ, Halabelian L, Arrowsmith CH. J Med Chem. 2025 Jan 23;68(2):1092-1112. doi: 10.1021/acs.jmedchem.4c02010. Epub 2024 Nov 4. PubMed 39495097.
Backbone
  Vector backbone: pBiT3.1-C
  Backbone manufacturer: Promega
  Vector type: Mammalian Expression
  Selectable markers: Neomycin (select with G418)
Growth in bacteria
  Bacterial resistance: Kanamycin, 50 μg/mL
  Growth temperature: 37°C
  Growth strain: DH5alpha
  Copy number: High Copy
Gene/Insert
  Gene/Insert name: TBL1XR1:M1-K514
  Species: H. sapiens (human)
  Insert size (bp): 1542
  Mutation: wild type
  Entrez Gene: TBL1XR1 (a.k.a. C21, DC42, IRA1, MRD41, TBLR1)
  Promoter: CMV
  Tag / fusion protein: GSSGGSSGVSGWRLFKKIS (C terminal on insert)
  Cloning method: Ligation Independent Cloning
  Sequencing primers: 5′ T7; 3′ TTGCTCAGCGGTGGCAGCAG
Resource information
  A portion of this plasmid was derived from a plasmid made by: Mammalian Gene Collection (BC113421)
Terms and licenses: Academic/Nonprofit Terms; Industry Terms: Not Available to Industry
Depositor comments: 5' Cloning Site: EcoR1 (not destroyed), 3' Cloning Site: Xho1 (not destroyed).
How to cite: pBiT3.1-C_TBL1XR1:1-514 was a gift from Cheryl Arrowsmith (Addgene plasmid # 211167 ; http://n2t.net/addgene:211167 ; RRID:Addgene_211167)
