[The description below was written by a language model from this plasmid's Addgene catalogue record and pLannotate feature annotations shown in this document.]
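Description:
pBiT3.1-C_TBL1XR1:1-514 is a mammalian expression plasmid built on Promega's pBiT3.1-C backbone. It encodes full-length, wild-type human TBL1XR1 (residues M1–K514, a 1,542 bp insert derived from a Mammalian Gene Collection clone) fused at its C terminus to a short flexible Gly/Ser linker and the HiBiT peptide. The open reading frame was inserted by ligation-independent cloning between EcoRI and XhoI sites, both of which are retained. Transcription is driven by the CMV immediate-early enhancer and promoter, followed by a chimeric β-globin/immunoglobulin intron that aids expression. An SV40 polyadenylation signal terminates the transcript. A T7 promoter just upstream of the insert serves as a sequencing primer site and could also support in vitro transcription.

The plasmid replicates in E. coli at high copy from a ColE1/pUC-type origin and is selected with kanamycin through the neo (nptII) gene, which sits behind the bacterial EM7 promoter. The catalogue lists neomycin/G418 as the mammalian selectable marker. However, the annotated sequence shows only the bacterial promoter upstream of neo, and it also contains a separate SV40 promoter-driven blasticidin S deaminase cassette with a synthetic poly(A) signal, so the record is not fully consistent on this point. A single loxP site lies upstream of EM7, and the short "large T antigen" and "SET1" annotations are probably incidental sequence matches rather than functional parts.

TBL1XR1 is a WD40-repeat, F-box-like component of the N-CoR corepressor complex. HiBiT is a small peptide that complements the LgBiT fragment to reconstitute NanoLuc luciferase, giving a luminescent readout of the tagged protein's abundance. The plasmid was deposited with a study evaluating the ligandability of WD40-repeat proteins, which suggests use in cell-based assays such as target engagement or protein-level measurements, although the record does not name a specific assay.
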