Features (pLannotate 1.2.2; 17 found; start..end, strand, type, name):
     24..105     -  polyA_signal   SV40 poly(A) signal: SV40 polyadenylation signal
    128..211     -  CDS            large T antigen (fragment): large T antigen from SV40 (simian virus 40)
    276..641     +  enhancer       CMV enhancer: human cytomegalovirus immediate early enhancer
    643..842     +  promoter       CMV promoter: human cytomegalovirus (CMV) immediate early promoter
    981..1113    +  intron         chimeric intron: chimera between introns from human β-globin and immunoglobulin heavy chain genes
   1157..1175    +  promoter       T7 promoter: promoter for bacteriophage T7 RNA polymerase
   1243..2784    +  CDS            TBL1XR1: TBL1R_HUMAN - Also known as IRA1, TBLR1. Experimental evidence at protein level: Swiss-Prot protein existence level 1. F-box-like protein involved in the recruitment of the ubiquitin/19S proteasome complex to nuclear receptor-regulated transcription units. Plays an essential role in transcription activation mediated by nuclear receptors. Probably acts as integral component of the N-Cor corepressor complex that mediates the recruitment of the 19S proteasome complex, leading to the subsequent proteasomal degradation of N-Cor complex, thereby allowing cofactor exchange, and transcription activati
   2880..2907    +  CDS            SET1 (fragment): solubility-enhancement tag derived from T7 phage gene 10B
   2933..3054    -  polyA_signal   SV40 poly(A) signal: SV40 polyadenylation signal
   3077..3145    -  CDS            large T antigen (fragment): large T antigen from SV40 (simian virus 40)
   3169..3202    +  protein_bind   loxP: Cre-mediated recombination occurs in the 8-bp core sequence (GCATACAT). Cre recombinase
   3212..3259    +  promoter       EM7 promoter: synthetic bacterial promoter&nbsp
   3291..4082    +  CDS            neo: KKA2_KLEPN - Also known as kan, nptII. Experimental evidence at protein level: Swiss-Prot protein existence level 1. Resistance to kanamycin, neomycin, paromomycin, ribostamycin, butirosin and gentamicin B. From Klebsiella pneumoniae.
   4243..4831    -  rep_origin     ori: high-copy-number ColE1/pMB1/pBR322/pUC origin of replication
   4957..5005    -  polyA_signal   poly(A) signal: synthetic polyadenylation signal
   5029..5427    -  CDS            BSD: blasticidin S deaminase; Aspergillus terreus BSD; confers resistance to blasticidin
   5458..5815    -  promoter       SV40 promoter: SV40 enhancer and early promoter
>Addgene plasmid #211167 | pBiT3.1-C_TBL1XR1:1-514 | addgene full sequence | sequence record 425866 | Addgene NGS Result
AAGACGCGTTAATTAAGACGTCGGCAGTGAAAAAAATGCTTTATTTGTGAAATTTGTGATGCTATTGCTT
TATTTGTAACCATTATAAGCTGCAATAAACAAGTTAACAACAACAATTGCATTCATTTTATGTTTCAGGT
TCAGGGGGAGGTGTGGGAGGTTTTTTAAAGCAAGTAAAACCTCTACAAATGTGGTATGGCTGATTATGAT
CCGCGGCCGCAATACGTCGACGTTATCAGCTGACTTCGTACGAGAGCCTAGGATTATGGCGCGCCACTAG
TTATTAATAGTAATCAATTACGGGGTCATTAGTTCATAGCCCATATATGGAGTTCCGCGTTACATAACTT
ACGGTAAATGGCCCGCCTGGCTGACCGCCCAACGACCCCCGCCCATTGACGTCAATAATGACGTATGTTC
CCATAGTAACGCCAATAGGGACTTTCCATTGACGTCAATGGGTGGAGTATTTACGGTAAACTGCCCACTT
GGCAGTACATCAAGTGTATCATATGCCAAGTCCGCCCCCTATTGACGTCAATGACGGTAAATGGCCCGCC
TGGCATTATGCCCAGTACATGACCTTACGGGACTTTCCTACTTGGCAGTACATCTACGTATTAGTCATCG
CTATTACCATGGTGATGCGGTTTTGGCAGTACACCAATGGGCGTGGATAGCGGTTTGACTCACGGGGATT
TCCAAGTCTCCACCCCATTGACGTCAATGGGAGTTTGTTTTGGCACCAAAATCAACGGGACTTTCCAAAA
TGTCGTAATAACCCCGCCCCGTTGACGCAAATGGGCGGTAGGCGTGTACGGTGGGAGGTCTATATAAGCA
GAGCTGGTTTAGTGAACCGTCAGATCACTAGAATCTTTATTGCGGTAGTTTATCACAGTTAAATTGCTAA
CGCAGTCAGTGCTTCTGACACAACAGTCTCGAACTTAAGCTGCAGAAGTTGGTCGTGAGGCACTGGGCAG
GTAAGTATCAAGGTTACAAGACAGGTTTAAGGAGACCAATAGAAACTGGGCTTGTCGAGACAGAGAAGAC
TCTTGCGTTTCTGATAGGCACCTATTGGTCTTACTGACATCCACTTTGCCTTTCTCTCCACAGGTGTCCA
CTCCCAGTTCAATTACAGCTCTTAAGGCTAGAGTATTAATACGACTCACTATAGGGGCGATCGCAACAAG
CTTCGGGAAGATCTGGAGCTAGCGGCGGGGGATCCGGTGGGAATTCGACACCATGAGTATAAGCAGTGAT
GAGGTCAACTTCTTGGTATATAGATACTTGCAAGAGTCAGGATTTTCTCATTCAGCATTTACCTTTGGTA
TAGAAAGCCATATCAGTCAGTCCAATATAAATGGTGCCCTCGTCCCACCCGCTGCATTGATTTCTATCAT
CCAGAAAGGTCTACAGTATGTAGAAGCAGAAGTTAGTATTAATGAGGATGGTACCTTGTTTGATGGTCGA
CCAATAGAGTCTCTGTCCCTGATAGATGCCGTAATGCCTGATGTAGTACAAACAAGACAACAAGCTTATA
GAGATAAGCTTGCACAGCAACAGGCAGCAGCTGCTGCAGCTGCCGCAGCTGCAGCCAGCCAACAAGGATC
TGCAAAAAATGGAGAAAACACAGCAAATGGGGAGGAGAATGGAGCACATACTATAGCAAATAATCATACT
GATATGATGGAAGTGGATGGGGATGTTGAAATCCCTCCTAATAAAGCTGTTGTGTTGCGGGGCCATGAAT
CTGAAGTTTTTATCTGTGCCTGGAACCCTGTTAGTGATCTCCTAGCATCAGGGTCTGGAGACTCAACAGC
AAGAATATGGAATCTTAGTGAGAACAGCACCAGTGGCTCTACACAGTTAGTACTTAGACATTGTATACGA
GAAGGAGGGCAAGATGTTCCAAGCAACAAGGATGTCACATCTCTAGATTGGAATAGTGAAGGTACACTTC
TAGCAACTGGTTCCTATGATGGGTTTGCCAGAATATGGACTAAAGATGGTAACCTTGCTAGCACCTTAGG
GCAGCATAAAGGCCCTATATTTGCATTAAAATGGAATAAGAAAGGAAATTTCATCCTAAGTGCTGGAGTA
GACAAGACTACAATTATTTGGGACGCACATACTGGTGAAGCCAAGCAACAGTTTCCTTTTCATTCAGCAC
CAGCATTGGATGTTGATTGGCAGAGCAACAACACCTTTGCTTCTTGTAGTACAGATATGTGCATTCATGT
CTGTAAATTAGGACAAGACAGACCTATTAAAACATTCCAAGGACATACGAATGAAGTAAATGCTATCAAA
TGGGACCCAACTGGCAATCTCTTGGCCTCCTGTTCTGACGACATGACTTTAAAGATATGGAGTATGAAAC
AAGACAATTGTGTCCATGATTTGCAAGCACATAATAAAGAAATTTATACTATCAAATGGAGTCCAACAGG
ACCAGGGACTAATAATCCAAATGCCAACCTTATGTTAGCAAGTGCATCCTTTGATTCTACTGTTAGGTTA
TGGGATGTAGACCGAGGGATATGCATCCATACTTTGACAAAACACCAAGAGCCTGTGTACAGTGTAGCTT
TCAGTCCTGATGGCAGGTATCTGGCAAGTGGTTCTTTTGACAAATGTGTACACATCTGGAACACGCAGAC
AGGTGCTCTAGTTCACAGCTATAGGGGAACAGGTGGAATATTTGAAGTTTGCTGGAATGCAGCAGGAGAC
AAAGTTGGAGCCAGTGCATCAGATGGTTCAGTTTGTGTATTAGACCTTCGGAAAGGCTCGAGCGGTGGGA
GCTCCGGTGTGAGCGGCTGGCGGCTGTTCAAGAAGATTAGCTAAGTTTAAACGGCCGCGACTCTAGACTG
CAGGCATGCAAGCTGATTTGGCTGCTGCCACCGCTGAGCAAGGCCGCTTCGAGCAGACATGATAAGATAC
ATTGATGAGTTTGGACAAACCACAACTAGAATGCAGTGAAAAAAATGCTTTATTTGTGAAATTTGTGATG
CTATTGCTTTATTTGTAACCATTATAAGCTGCAATAAACAAGTTAACAACAACAATTGCATTCATTTTAT
GTTTCAGGTTCAGGGGGAGATGTGGGAGGTTTTTTTAAGCAAGTAAAACCTCTACAAATGTGGTAAAATC
TTAATTAAGACTTCTAATATAACTTCGTATAGCATACATTATACGAAGTTATGGTTCCACTGTTGACAAT
TAATCATCGGCATAGTATATCGGCATAGTATAATACGACAAGGTGAGGAACTAAACCCAGGAGGCAGATC
ATGATTGAACAAGATGGATTGCACGCAGGTTCTCCGGCCGCTTGGGTGGAGAGGCTATTCGGCTATGACT
GGGCACAACAGACAATCGGCTGCTCTGATGCCGCCGTGTTCCGGCTGTCAGCGCAGGGGCGCCCGGTTCT
TTTTGTCAAGACCGACCTGTCCGGTGCCCTGAATGAACTGCAGGACGAGGCAGCGCGGCTATCGTGGCTG
GCCACGACGGGCGTTCCTTGCGCAGCTGTGCTCGACGTTGTCACTGAAGCGGGAAGGGACTGGCTGCTAT
TGGGCGAAGTGCCGGGGCAGGATCTCCTGTCATCTCACCTTGCTCCTGCCGAGAAAGTATCCATCATGGC
TGATGCAATGCGGCGGCTGCATACGCTTGATCCGGCTACCTGCCCATTCGACCACCAAGCGAAACATCGC
ATCGAGCGAGCACGTACTCGGATGGAAGCCGGTCTTGTCGATCAGGATGATCTGGACGAAGAGCATCAGG
GGCTCGCGCCAGCCGAACTGTTCGCCAGGCTCAAGGCGCGCATGCCCGACGGCGAGGATCTCGTCGTGAC
CCATGGCGATGCCTGCTTGCCGAATATCATGGTGGAAAATGGCCGCTTTTCTGGATTCATCGACTGTGGC
CGGCTGGGTGTGGCGGACCGCTATCAGGACATAGCGTTGGCTACCCGTGATATTGCTGAAGAGCTTGGCG
GCGAATGGGCTGACCGCTTCCTCGTGCTTTACGGTATCGCCGCTCCCGATTCGCAGCGCATCGCCTTCTA
TCGCCTTCTTGACGAGTTCTTCTGATTCGAAATGACCGACCAAGCGACGCCCAACCGGTATCAGCTCACT
CAAAGGCGGTAATACGGTTATCCACAGAATCAGGGGATAACGCAGGAAAGAACATGTGAGCAAAAGGCCA
GCAAAAGGCCAGGAACCGTAAAAAGGCCGCGTTGCTGGCGTTTTTCCATAGGCTCCGCCCCCCTGACGAG
CATCACAAAAATCGACGCTCAAGTCAGAGGTGGCGAAACCCGACAGGACTATAAAGATACCAGGCGTTTC
CCCCTGGAAGCTCCCTCGTGCGCTCTCCTGTTCCGACCCTGCCGCTTACCGGATACCTGTCCGCCTTTCT
CCCTTCGGGAAGCGTGGCGCTTTCTCATAGCTCACGCTGTAGGTATCTCAGTTCGGTGTAGGTCGTTCGC
TCCAAGCTGGGCTGTGTGCACGAACCCCCCGTTCAGCCCGACCGCTGCGCCTTATCCGGTAACTATCGTC
TTGAGTCCAACCCGGTAAGACACGACTTATCGCCACTGGCAGCAGCCACTGGTAACAGGATTAGCAGAGC
GAGGTATGTAGGCGGTGCTACAGAGTTCTTGAAGTGGTGGCCTAACTACGGCTACACTAGAAGGACAGTA
TTTGGTATCTGCGCTCTGCTGAAGCCAGTTACCTTCGGAAAAAGAGTTGGTAGCTCTTGATCCGGCAAAC
AAACCACCGCTGGTAGCGGTGGTTTTTTTGTTTGCAAGCAGCAGATTACGCGCAGAAAAAAAGGATTTCA
AGAAGATCCTTTGATCTTTTCTACGGGGTCTGACGCTCAGTGGAACGAAAACTCACGTTAAGGGATTTTG
GTCATGAGATTATCAAAAAGGATCTTCACCTAGATCCTTTTATAGTCCGGAATCGTCACACAAAAAACCA
ACACACAGATGTAATGAAAATAAAGATATTTTATTGCGGCCATCGTGATGGCTAGAGTTTAGCCCTCCCA
CACATAACCAGAGGGCAGCAATTCACGAATCCCAACTGCCGTCGGCTGTCCATCACTGTCCTTCACTATG
GCTTTGATCCCAGGATGCAGATCGAGAAGCACCTGTCGGCACCGTCCGCAGGGGCTCAAGATGCCCCTGT
TCTCATTTCCGATCGCGACGATACAAGTCAGGTTGCCAGCTGCCGCAGCAGCAGCAGTGCCCAGCACCAC
GAGTTCTGCACAAGGTCCCCCAGTAAAATGATATACATTGACACCAGTGAAGATGCGGCCGTCGCTAGAG
AGAGCTGCGCTGGCGACGCTGTAGTCTTCAGAGATGGGGATGCTGTTGATTGTAGCCGTTGCTCTTTCAA
TGAGGGTGGATTCTTCTTGAGACAAAGGCTTGGCCATGGTGGCGCTAGTGTCAGAAGAATCGAGCTTTTT
GCAAAAGCCTAGGCCTCCAAAAAAGCCTCCTCACTACTTCTGGAATAGCTCAGAGGCCGAGGCGGCCTCG
GCCTCTGCATAAATAAAAAAAATTAGTCAGCCATGGGGCGGAGAATGGGCGGAACTGGGCGGAGTTAGGG
GCGGGATGGGCGGAGTTAGGGGCGGGACTATGGTTGCTGACTAATTGAGATGCATGCTTTGCATACTTCT
GCCTGCTGGGGAGCCTGGGGACTTTCCACACCTGGTTGCTGACTAATTGAGATGCATGCTTTGCATACTT
CTGCCTGCTGGGGAGCCTGGGGACTTTCCACACCCTAACTGACACACATTCCACAGCTGGTTCTTTCCGC
CTCAGAAGGTACCTAACCAAGTTCCTCTTTCAGAGGTTATTTCAGGCCATGGTGCTGCGC
