>Addgene plasmid #211167 | pBiT3.1-C_TBL1XR1:1-514 | depositor partial sequence | sequence record 411812 | Insert sequence
ATGAGTATAAGCAGTGATGAGGTCAACTTCTTGGTATATAGATACTTGCAAGAGTCAGGATTTTCTCATT
CAGCATTTACCTTTGGTATAGAAAGCCATATCAGTCAGTCCAATATAAATGGTGCCCTCGTCCCACCCGC
TGCATTGATTTCTATCATCCAGAAAGGTCTACAGTATGTAGAAGCAGAAGTTAGTATTAATGAGGATGGT
ACCTTGTTTGATGGTCGACCAATAGAGTCTCTGTCCCTGATAGATGCCGTAATGCCTGATGTAGTACAAA
CAAGACAACAAGCTTATAGAGATAAGCTTGCACAGCAACAGGCAGCAGCTGCTGCAGCTGCCGCAGCTGC
AGCCAGCCAACAAGGATCTGCAAAAAATGGAGAAAACACAGCAAATGGGGAGGAGAATGGAGCACATACT
ATAGCAAATAATCATACTGATATGATGGAAGTGGATGGGGATGTTGAAATCCCTCCTAATAAAGCTGTTG
TGTTGCGGGGCCATGAATCTGAAGTTTTTATCTGTGCCTGGAACCCTGTTAGTGATCTCCTAGCATCAGG
GTCTGGAGACTCAACAGCAAGAATATGGAATCTTAGTGAGAACAGCACCAGTGGCTCTACACAGTTAGTA
CTTAGACATTGTATACGAGAAGGAGGGCAAGATGTTCCAAGCAACAAGGATGTCACATCTCTAGATTGGA
ATAGTGAAGGTACACTTCTAGCAACTGGTTCCTATGATGGGTTTGCCAGAATATGGACTAAAGATGGTAA
CCTTGCTAGCACCTTAGGGCAGCATAAAGGCCCTATATTTGCATTAAAATGGAATAAGAAAGGAAATTTC
ATCCTAAGTGCTGGAGTAGACAAGACTACAATTATTTGGGACGCACATACTGGTGAAGCCAAGCAACAGT
TTCCTTTTCATTCAGCACCAGCATTGGATGTTGATTGGCAGAGCAACAACACCTTTGCTTCTTGTAGTAC
AGATATGTGCATTCATGTCTGTAAATTAGGACAAGACAGACCTATTAAAACATTCCAAGGACATACGAAT
GAAGTAAATGCTATCAAATGGGACCCAACTGGCAATCTCTTGGCCTCCTGTTCTGACGACATGACTTTAA
AGATATGGAGTATGAAACAAGACAATTGTGTCCATGATTTGCAAGCACATAATAAAGAAATTTATACTAT
CAAATGGAGTCCAACAGGACCAGGGACTAATAATCCAAATGCCAACCTTATGTTAGCAAGTGCATCCTTT
GATTCTACTGTTAGGTTATGGGATGTAGACCGAGGGATATGCATCCATACTTTGACAAAACACCAAGAGC
CTGTGTACAGTGTAGCTTTCAGTCCTGATGGCAGGTATCTGGCAAGTGGTTCTTTTGACAAATGTGTACA
CATCTGGAACACGCAGACAGGTGCTCTAGTTCACAGCTATAGGGGAACAGGTGGAATATTTGAAGTTTGC
TGGAATGCAGCAGGAGACAAAGTTGGAGCCAGTGCATCAGATGGTTCAGTTTGTGTATTAGACCTTCGGA
AA
